Addgene plasmid #109357: pEM705 Gs12
Purpose: GsX chimera with Gα12 C-terminus
Depositing lab: Robert Lucas. Depositing organization: University of Manchester. Publication: A live cell assay of GPCR coupling allows identification of optogenetic tools for controlling Go and Gi signaling. Ballister ER, Rodgers J, Martial F, Lucas RJ. BMC Biol. 2018 Jan 16;16(1):10. doi: 10.1186/s12915-017-0475-2. PubMed 29338718.
Backbone
  Vector backbone: pEM705
  Backbone size w/o insert (bp): 6002
  Total vector size (bp): 7184
  Vector type: Mammalian Expression
  Selectable markers: Puromycin
Growth in bacteria
  Bacterial resistance: Ampicillin, 100 μg/mL
  Growth temperature: 37°C
  Growth strain: DH5alpha
  Copy number: High Copy
Gene/Insert
  Gene/Insert name: Gs12 chimera
  Species: H. sapiens (human)
  Insert size (bp): 1182
  Promoter: CAG
  Tag / fusion protein: None
  Cloning method: Ligation Independent Cloning
  Sequencing primers: 5′ cttctggcgtgtgaccggcggctc; 3′ TTGGCAGAGGGAAAAAGATCTCAGTGG
Terms and licenses: Academic/Nonprofit Terms; Industry Terms: Not Available to Industry
How to cite: pEM705 Gs12 was a gift from Robert Lucas (Addgene plasmid # 109357 ; http://n2t.net/addgene:109357 ; RRID:Addgene_109357)
