[The description below was written by a language model from this plasmid's Addgene catalogue record and pLannotate feature annotations shown in this document.]
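Description:
pEM705 Gs12 is a mammalian expression plasmid built on the pEM705 backbone that encodes a chimeric human G protein alpha subunit, in which Gαs (GNAS) carries the C-terminus of Gα12. It is propagated in E. coli as a high-copy plasmid through a ColE1/pUC-type origin and selected with ampicillin via the β-lactamase gene. Remnants of a lac promoter/operator region and a T3 promoter come from the cloning backbone. The catalogue lists a total size of 7184 bp, whereas the depositor sequence used for annotation is 7158 nt. The record does not explain this small discrepancy.

The untagged chimera is driven by the CAG promoter, annotated here as the CMV enhancer, the chicken β-actin promoter and a chimeric β-actin/β-globin intron. Transcription is terminated by a rabbit β-globin polyadenylation signal. The GNAS annotation covers slightly less than the stated 1182 bp insert, which fits with the extreme C-terminal residues being swapped for Gα12 sequence. Upstream lies a puromycin N-acetyltransferase coding sequence followed by a bGH poly(A) signal. It has no annotated promoter of its own and sits immediately next to a lox2272 site. A loxP site lies downstream of the expression cassette, so the two incompatible lox sites bracket the puromycin and CAG units. This arrangement resembles designs for Cre-mediated cassette exchange into a genomic landing site that would supply the puromycin promoter, although the record does not state this use.

Because the C-terminus of a Gα subunit largely determines which receptors it couples to, a GsX chimera of this kind redirects activation by Gα12-coupled receptors into Gs signalling and cAMP production. The associated publication describes a live-cell assay of GPCR coupling that was used to characterise optogenetic tools.
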