Features (pLannotate 1.2.2; 22 found; start..end, strand, type, name):
     52..100     +  polyA_signal   HSV TK poly(A) signal: herpes simplex virus thymidine kinase polyadenylation signal (Cole and Stacy, 1985)
    191..207     -  polyA_signal   bGH poly(A) signal (fragment): bovine growth hormone polyadenylation signal
    312..345     -  protein_bind   lox2272: Cre-mediated recombination occurs in the 8-bp core sequence (GGATACTT). lox2272 sites are compatible with each other, but incompatible with loxP or loxN sites (Lee and Saito, 1988). Cre recombinase
    350..949     +  CDS            PuroR: puromycin N-acetyltransferase; pac from Streptomyces alboniger; confers resistance to puromycin
    999..1064    +  CDS            dmpM (fragment): DMPM_STRAD - Protein inferred from homology: Swiss-Prot protein existence level 3. From Streptomyces alboniger.
   1091..1202    +  polyA_signal   bGH poly(A) signal: bovine growth hormone polyadenylation signal
   1347..1650    +  enhancer       CMV enhancer: human cytomegalovirus immediate early enhancer
   1652..1929    +  promoter       chicken β-actin promoter: No description available
   1930..2946    +  intron         chimeric intron: chimera between introns from chicken β-actin and rabbit β-globin
   3022..4188    +  CDS            GNAS: GNAS2_HUMAN - Also known as GNAS1, GSP. Experimental evidence at protein level: Swiss-Prot protein existence level 1. Guanine nucleotide-binding proteins (G proteins) function as transducers in numerous signaling pathways controlled by G protein- coupled receptors (GPCRs) (PubMed:17110384). Signaling involves the activation of adenylyl cyclases, resulting in increased levels of the signaling molecule cAMP (PubMed:26206488, PubMed:8702665). GNAS functions downstream of several GPCRs, including beta-adrenergic receptors (PubMed:21488135). Stimulates the Ras signaling pathway via RAPGEF2 (PubMed:
   4220..4297    +  CDS            HBB (fragment): HBB_PONPY - Experimental evidence at transcript level: Swiss-Prot protein existence level 2. Involved in oxygen transport from the lung to the various peripheral tissues. From Pongo pygmaeus (Bornean orangutan).
   4368..4423    +  polyA_signal   β-globin poly(A) signal: rabbit β-globin polyadenylation signal (Gil and Proudfoot, 1987)
   4786..4819    -  protein_bind   loxP: Cre-mediated recombination occurs in the 8-bp core sequence (GCATACAT). Cre recombinase
   4832..4953    +  polyA_signal   SV40 poly(A) signal: SV40 polyadenylation signal
   4972..4990    -  promoter       T3 promoter: promoter for bacteriophage T3 RNA polymerase
   5035..5051    -  protein_bind   lac operator: The lac repressor binds to the lac operator to inhibit transcription in E. coli. This inhibition can be relieved by adding lactose or isopropyl-β-D-thiogalactopyranoside (IPTG). lac repressor encoded by lacI
   5059..5089    -  promoter       lac promoter: promoter for the E. coli lac operon
   5104..5125    -  protein_bind   CAP binding site: CAP binding activates transcription in the presence of cAMP. E. coli catabolite activator protein
   5138..5230    -  CDS            lacI (fragment): lac repressor; lacI; The lac repressor binds to the lac operator to inhibit transcription in E. coli. This inhibition can be relieved by adding lactose or isopropyl-β-D-thiogalactopyranoside (IPTG).
   5413..6001    -  rep_origin     ori: high-copy-number ColE1/pMB1/pBR322/pUC origin of replication
   6172..7032    -  CDS            AmpR: β-lactamase; bla; confers resistance to ampicillin, carbenicillin, and related antibiotics
   7033..7137    -  promoter       AmpR promoter: bla
>Addgene plasmid #109357 | pEM705 Gs12 | depositor full sequence | sequence record 206218 | pEM705 Gs12 sequence 7158 bps
AAGCTTAATAAACACGGAAGGAGACAATACCGGAAGGAACCCGCGCTATGACGGCAATAAAAAGACAGAA
TAAAACGCACGGGTGTTGGGTCGTTTGTTCATAAACGCGGGGTTCGGTCCCAGGGCTGGCACTCTGTCGA
TACCCCACCGAGACCCCATTGGGGCCAATACGCCCGCGTTTCTTCCTTTTCCCCACCCCACCCCCCAAGT
TCGGGTGAAGGCCCAGGGCTCGCAGCCAACGTCGGGGCGGCAGGCCCTGCCATAGCCACTGGCCCCGTGG
GTTAGGGACGGGGTCCCCCATTCGAGAATAAATAACTTCGTATAAAGTATCCTATACGAAGTTATCACCA
TGACCGAGTACAAGCCCACGGTGCGCCTCGCCACCCGCGACGACGTCCCCCGGGCCGTACGCACCCTCGC
CGCCGCGTTCGCCGACTACCCCGCCACGCGCCACACCGTCGACCCGGACCGCCACATCGAGCGGGTCACC
GAGCTGCAAGAACTCTTCCTCACGCGCGTCGGGCTCGACATCGGCAAGGTGTGGGTCGCGGACGACGGCG
CCGCGGTGGCGGTCTGGACCACGCCGGAGAGCGTCGAAGCGGGGGCGGTGTTCGCCGAGATCGGCCCGCG
CATGGCCGAGTTGAGCGGTTCCCGGCTGGCCGCGCAGCAACAGATGGAAGGCCTCCTGGCGCCGCACCGG
CCCAAGGAGCCCGCGTGGTTCCTGGCCACCGTCGGCGTCTCGCCCGACCACCAGGGCAAGGGTCTGGGCA
GCGCCGTCGTGCTCCCCGGAGTGGAGGCGGCCGAGCGCGCCGGGGTGCCCGCCTTCCTGGAGACCTCCGC
GCCCCGCAACCTCCCCTTCTACGAGCGGCTCGGCTTCACCGTCACCGCCGACGTCGAGGTGCCCGAAGGA
CCGCGCACCTGGTGCATGACCCGCAAGCCCGGTGCCTGACGCCCGCCCCACGACCCGCAGCGCCCGACCG
AAAGGAGCGCACGACCCCATGGCTCCGACCGAAGCCGACCCGGGCGGCCCCGCCGACCCCGCACCCGCCC
CCGAGGCCCACCGACTCTAGAGCTCGCTGATCAGCCTCGACTGTGCCTTCTAGTTGCCAGCCATCTGTTG
TTTGCCCCTCCCCCGTGCCTTCCTTGACCCTGGAAGGTGCCACTCCCACTGTCCTTTCCTAATAAAATGA
GGAAATTGCATCGCATTGTCTGAGTAGGTGTCATTCTATTCTGGGGGGTGGGGTGGGGCAGGACAGCAAG
GGGGAGGATTGGGAAGACAATAGCACTAGTTATTAATAGTAATCAATTACGGGGTCATTAGTTCATAGCC
CATATATGGAGTTCCGCGTTACATAACTTACGGTAAATGGCCCGCCTGGCTGACCGCCCAACGACCCCCG
CCCATTGACGTCAATAATGACGTATGTTCCCATAGTAACGCCAATAGGGACTTTCCATTGACGTCAATGG
GTGGAGTATTTACGGTAAACTGCCCACTTGGCAGTACATCAAGTGTATCATATGCCAAGTACGCCCCCTA
TTGACGTCAATGACGGTAAATGGCCCGCCTGGCATTATGCCCAGTACATGACCTTATGGGACTTTCCTAC
TTGGCAGTACATCTACGTATTAGTCATCGCTATTACCATGGTCGAGGTGAGCCCCACGTTCTGCTTCACT
CTCCCCATCTCCCCCCCCTCCCCACCCCCAATTTTGTATTTATTTATTTTTTAATTATTTTGTGCAGCGA
TGGGGGCGGGGGGGGGGGGGGGGCGCGCGCCAGGCGGGGCGGGGCGGGGCGAGGGGCGGGGCGGGGCGAG
GCGGAGAGGTGCGGCGGCAGCCAATCAGAGCGGCGCGCTCCGAAAGTTTCCTTTTATGGCGAGGCGGCGG
CGGCGGCGGCCCTATAAAAAGCGAAGCGCGCGGCGGGCGGGAGTCGCTGCGCGCTGCCTTCGCCCCGTGC
CCCGCTCCGCCGCCGCCTCGCGCCGCCCGCCCCGGCTCTGACTGACCGCGTTACTCCCACAGGTGAGCGG
GCGGGACGGCCCTTCTCCTCCGGGCTGTAATTAGCGCTTGGTTTAATGACGGCTTGTTTCTTTTCTGTGG
CTGCGTGAAAGCCTTGAGGGGCTCCGGGAGGGCCCTTTGTGCGGGGGGAGCGGCTCGGGGGGTGCGTGCG
TGTGTGTGTGCGTGGGGAGCGCCGCGTGCGGCTCCGCGCTGCCCGGCGGCTGTGAGCGCTGCGGGCGCGG
CGCGGGGCTTTGTGCGCTCCGCAGTGTGCGCGAGGGGAGCGCGGCCGGGGGCGGTGCCCCGCGGTGCGGG
GGGGGCTGCGAGGGGAACAAAGGCTGCGTGCGGGGTGTGTGCGTGGGGGGGTGAGCAGGGGGTGTGGGCG
CGTCGGTCGGGCTGCAACCCCCCCTGCACCCCCCTCCCCGAGTTGCTGAGCACGGCCCGGCTTCGGGTGC
GGGGCTCCGTACGGGGCGTGGCGCGGGGCTCGCCGTGCCGGGCGGGGGGTGGCGGCAGGTGGGGGTGCCG
GGCGGGGCGGGGCCGCCTCGGGCCGGGGAGGGCTCGGGGGAGGGGCGCGGCGGCCCCCGGAGCGCCGGCG
GCTGTCGAGGCGCGGCGAGCCGCAGCCATTGCCTTTTATGGTAATCGTGCGAGAGGGCGCAGGGACTTCC
TTTGTCCCAAATCTGTGCGGAGCCGAAATCTGGGAGGCGCCGCCGCACCCCCTCTAGCGGGCGCGGGGCG
AAGCGGTGCGGCGCCGGCAGGAAGGAAATGGGCGGGGAGGGCCTTCGTGCGTCGCCGCGCCGCCGTCCCC
TTCTCCCTCTCCAGCCTCGGGGCTGTCCGCGGGGGGACGGCTGCCTTCGGGGGGGACGGGGCAGGGCGGG
GTTCGGCTTCTGGCGTGTGACCGGCGGCTCTAGAGCCTCTGCTAACCATGTTCATGCCTTCTTCTTTTTC
CTACAGCTCCTGGGCAACGTGCTGGTTATTGTGCTGTCTCATCATTTTGGCAAAGAATTGCTCGACCACC
GGCGCGCCACCATGGGCTGCCTCGGGAACAGTAAGACCGAGGACCAGCGCAACGAGGAGAAGGCGCAGCG
TGAGGCCAACAAAAAGATCGAGAAGCAGCTGCAGAAGGACAAGCAGGTCTACCGGGCCACGCACCGCCTG
CTGCTGCTGGGTGCTGGAGAATCTGGTAAAAGCACCATTGTGAAGCAGATGAGGATCCTGCATGTTAATG
GGTTTAATGGAGAGGGCGGCGAAGAGGACCCGCAGGCTGCAAGGAGCAACAGCGATGGTGAGAAGGCAAC
CAAAGTGCAGGACATCAAAAACAACCTGAAAGAGGCGATTGAAACCATTGTGGCCGCCATGAGCAACCTG
GTGCCCCCCGTGGAGCTGGCCAACCCCGAGAACCAGTTCAGAGTGGACTACATTCTGAGTGTGATGAACG
TGCCTGACTTTGACTTCCCTCCCGAATTCTATGAGCATGCCAAGGCTCTGTGGGAGGATGAAGGAGTGCG
TGCCTGCTACGAACGCTCCAACGAGTACCAGCTGATTGACTGTGCCCAGTACTTCCTGGACAAGATCGAC
GTGATCAAGCAGGCTGACTATGTGCCGAGCGATCAGGACCTGCTTCGCTGCCGTGTCCTGACTTCTGGAA
TCTTTGAGACCAAGTTCCAGGTGGACAAAGTCAACTTCCACATGTTTGACGTGGGTGGCCAGCGCGATGA
ACGCCGCAAGTGGATCCAGTGCTTCAACGATGTGACTGCCATCATCTTCGTGGTGGCCAGCAGCAGCTAC
AACATGGTCATCCGGGAGGACAACCAGACCAACCGCCTGCAGGAGGCTCTGAACCTCTTCAAGAGCATCT
GGAACAACAGATGGCTGCGCACCATCTCTGTGATCCTGTTCCTCAACAAGCAAGATCTGCTCGCTGAGAA
AGTCCTTGCTGGGAAATCGAAGATTGAGGACTACTTTCCAGAATTTGCTCGCTACACTACTCCTGAGGAT
GCTACTCCCGAGCCCGGAGAGGACCCACGCGTGACCCGGGCCAAGTACTTCATTCGAGATGAGTTTCTGA
GGATCAGCACTGCCAGTGGAGATGGGCGTCACTACTGCTACCCTCATTTCACCTGCGCTGTGGACACTGA
GAACATCCGCCGTGTGTTCAACGACTGCCGTGACACCATCCTGCAGGAGAACCTGAAGGACATCATGCTG
CAGTGACTCGAGGCGGCCGCAATTCACTCCTCAGGTGCAGGCTGCCTATCAGAAGGTGGTGGCTGGTGTG
GCCAATGCCCTGGCTCACAAATACCACTGAGATCTTTTTCCCTCTGCCAAAAATTATGGGGACATCATGA
AGCCCCTTGAGCATCTGACTTCTGGCTAATAAAGGAAATTTATTTTCATTGCAATAGTGTGTTGGAATTT
TTTGTGTCTCTCACTCGGAAGGACATATGGGAGGGCAAATCATTTAAAACATCAGAATGAGTATTTGGTT
TAGAGTTTGGCAACATATGCCCATATGCTGGCTGCCATGAACAAAGGTTGGCTATAAAGAGGTCATCAGT
ATATGAAACAGCCCCCTGCTGTCCATTCCTTATTCCATAGAAAAGCCTTGACTTGAGGTTAGATTTTTTT
TATATTTTGTTTTGTGTTATTTTTTTCTTTAACATCCCTAAAATTTTCCTTACATGTTTTACTAGCCAGA
TTTTTCCTCCTCTCCTGACTACTCCCAGTCATAGCTGTCCCTCTTCTCTTATGAAGATCCCTCGACCTGA
GCGTCGAGCTAGCATATGGATCCATATAACTTCGTATAATGTATGCTATACGAAGTTATTACGATACCGT
CAACTTGTTTATTGCAGCTTATAATGGTTACAAATAAAGCAATAGCATCACAAATTTCACAAATAAAGCA
TTTTTTTCACTGCATTCTAGTTGTGGTTTGTCCAAACTCATCAATGTATCTTAGGTACCCAGCTTTTGTT
CCCTTTAGTGAGGGTTAATTGCGCGCTTGGCGTAATCATGGTCATAGCTGTTTCCTGTGTGAAATTGTTA
TCCGCTCACAATTCCACACAACATACGAGCCGGAAGCATAAAGTGTAAAGCCTGGGGTGCCTAATGAGTG
AGCTAACTCACATTAATTGCGTTGCGCTCACTGCCCGCTTTCCAGTCGGGAAACCTGTCGTGCCAGCTGC
ATTAATGAATCGGCCAACGCGCGGGGAGAGGCGGTTTGCGTATTGGGCGCTCTTCCGCTTCCTCGCTCAC
TGACTCGCTGCGCTCGGTCGTTCGGCTGCGGCGAGCGGTATCAGCTCACTCAAAGGCGGTAATACGGTTA
TCCACAGAATCAGGGGATAACGCAGGAAAGAACATGTGAGCAAAAGGCCAGCAAAAGGCCAGGAACCGTA
AAAAGGCCGCGTTGCTGGCGTTTTTCCATAGGCTCCGCCCCCCTGACGAGCATCACAAAAATCGACGCTC
AAGTCAGAGGTGGCGAAACCCGACAGGACTATAAAGATACCAGGCGTTTCCCCCTGGAAGCTCCCTCGTG
CGCTCTCCTGTTCCGACCCTGCCGCTTACCGGATACCTGTCCGCCTTTCTCCCTTCGGGAAGCGTGGCGC
TTTCTCATAGCTCACGCTGTAGGTATCTCAGTTCGGTGTAGGTCGTTCGCTCCAAGCTGGGCTGTGTGCA
CGAACCCCCCGTTCAGCCCGACCGCTGCGCCTTATCCGGTAACTATCGTCTTGAGTCCAACCCGGTAAGA
CACGACTTATCGCCACTGGCAGCAGCCACTGGTAACAGGATTAGCAGAGCGAGGTATGTAGGCGGTGCTA
CAGAGTTCTTGAAGTGGTGGCCTAACTACGGCTACACTAGAAGAACAGTATTTGGTATCTGCGCTCTGCT
GAAGCCAGTTACCTTCGGAAAAAGAGTTGGTAGCTCTTGATCCGGCAAACAAACCACCGCTGGTAGCGGT
GGTTTTTTTGTTTGCAAGCAGCAGATTACGCGCAGAAAAAAAGGATCTCAAGAAGATCCTTTGATCTTTT
CTACGGGGTCTGACGCTCAGTGGAACGAAAACTCACGTTAAGGGATTTTGGTCATGAGATTATCAAAAAG
GATCTTCACCTAGATCCTTTTAAATTAAAAATGAAGTTTTAAATCAATCTAAAGTATATATGAGTAAACT
TGGTCTGACAGTTACCAATGCTTAATCAGTGAGGCACCTATCTCAGCGATCTGTCTATTTCGTTCATCCA
TAGTTGCCTGACTCCCCGTCGTGTAGATAACTACGATACGGGAGGGCTTACCATCTGGCCCCAGTGCTGC
AATGATACCGCGAGACCCACGCTCACCGGCTCCAGATTTATCAGCAATAAACCAGCCAGCCGGAAGGGCC
GAGCGCAGAAGTGGTCCTGCAACTTTATCCGCCTCCATCCAGTCTATTAATTGTTGCCGGGAAGCTAGAG
TAAGTAGTTCGCCAGTTAATAGTTTGCGCAACGTTGTTGCCATTGCTACAGGCATCGTGGTGTCACGCTC
GTCGTTTGGTATGGCTTCATTCAGCTCCGGTTCCCAACGATCAAGGCGAGTTACATGATCCCCCATGTTG
TGCAAAAAAGCGGTTAGCTCCTTCGGTCCTCCGATCGTTGTCAGAAGTAAGTTGGCCGCAGTGTTATCAC
TCATGGTTATGGCAGCACTGCATAATTCTCTTACTGTCATGCCATCCGTAAGATGCTTTTCTGTGACTGG
TGAGTACTCAACCAAGTCATTCTGAGAATAGTGTATGCGGCGACCGAGTTGCTCTTGCCCGGCGTCAATA
CGGGATAATACCGCGCCACATAGCAGAACTTTAAAAGTGCTCATCATTGGAAAACGTTCTTCGGGGCGAA
AACTCTCAAGGATCTTACCGCTGTTGAGATCCAGTTCGATGTAACCCACTCGTGCACCCAACTGATCTTC
AGCATCTTTTACTTTCACCAGCGTTTCTGGGTGAGCAAAAACAGGAAGGCAAAATGCCGCAAAAAAGGGA
ATAAGGGCGACACGGAAATGTTGAATACTCATACTCTTCCTTTTTCAATATTATTGAAGCATTTATCAGG
GTTATTGTCTCATGAGCGGATACATATTTGAATGTATTTAGAAAAATAAACAAATAGGGGTTCCGCGCAC
ATTTCCCCGAAAAGTGCC
