>Addgene plasmid #109357 | pEM705 Gs12 | addgene partial sequence | sequence record 210347 | Addgene Partial NGS Result
GTGCGGCGGCAGCCAATCAGAGCGGCGCGCTCCGAAAGTTTCCTTTTATGGCGAGGCGGCGGCGGCGGCG
GCCCTATAAAAAGCGAAGCGCGCGGCGGGCGGGAGTCGCTGCGCGCTGCCTTCGCCCCGTGCCCCGCTCC
GCCGCCGCCTCGCGCCGCCCGCCCCGGCTCTGACTGACCGCGTTACTCCCACAGGTGAGCGGGCGGGACG
GCCCTTCTCCTCCGGGCTGTAATTAGCGCTTGGTTTAATGACGGCTTGTTTCTTTTCTGTGGCTGCGTGA
AAGCCTTGAGGGGCTCCGGGAGGGCCCTTTGTGCGGGGGGAGCGGCTCGGGGGGTGCGTGCGTGTGTGTG
TGCGTGGGGAGCGCCGCGTGCGGCTCCGCGCTGCCCGGCGGCTGTGAGCGCTGCGGGCGCGGCGCGGGGC
TTTGTGCGCTCCGCAGTGTGCGCGAGGGGAGCGCGGCCGGGGGCGGTGCCCCGCGGTGCGGGGGGGGCTG
CGAGGGGAACAAAGGCTGCGTGCGGGGTGTGTGCGTGGGGGGGTGAGCAGGGGGTGTGGGCGCGTCGGTC
GGGCTGCAACCCCCCCTGCACCCCCCTCCCCGAGTTGCTGAGCACGGCCCGGCTTCGGGTGCGGGGCTCC
GTACGGGGCGTGGCGCGGGGCTCGCCGTGCCGGGCGGGGGGTGGCGGCAGGTGGGGGTGCCGGGCGGGGC
GGGGCCGCCTCGGGCCGGGGAGGGCTCGGGGGAGGGGCGCGGCGGCCCCCGGAGCGCCGGCGGCTGTCGA
GGCGCGGCGAGCCGCAGCCATTGCCTTTTATGGTAATCGTGCGAGAGGGCGCAGGGACTTCCTTTGTCCC
AAATCTGTGCGGAGCCGAAATCTGGGAGGCGCCGCCGCACCCCCTCTAGCGGGCGCGGGGCGAAGCGGTG
CGGCGCCGGCAGGAAGGAAATGGGCGGGGAGGGCCTTCGTGCGTCGCCGCGCCGCCGTCCCCTTCTCCCT
CTCCAGCCTCGGGGCTGTCCGCGGGGGGACGGCTGCCTTCGGGGGGGACGGGGCAGGGCGGGGTTCGGCT
TCTGGCGTGTGACCGGCGGCTCTAGAGCCTCTGCTAACCATGTTCATGCCTTCTTCTTTTTCCTACAGCT
CCTGGGCAACGTGCTGGTTATTGTGCTGTCTCATCATTTTGGCAAAGAATTGCTCGACCACCGGCGCGCC
ACCATGGGCTGCCTCGGGAACAGTAAGACCGAGGACCAGCGCAACGAGGAGAAGGCGCAGCGTGAGGCCA
ACAAAAAGATCGAGAAGCAGCTGCAGAAGGACAAGCAGGTCTACCGGGCCACGCACCGCCTGCTGCTGCT
GGGTGCTGGAGAATCTGGTAAAAGCACCATTGTGAAGCAGATGAGGATCCTGCATGTTAATGGGTTTAAT
GGAGAGGGCGGCGAAGAGGACCCGCAGGCTGCAAGGAGCAACAGCGATGGTGAGAAGGCAACCAAAGTGC
AGGACATCAAAAACAACCTGAAAGAGGCGATTGAAACCATTGTGGCCGCCATGAGCAACCTGGTGCCCCC
CGTGGAGCTGGCCAACCCCGAGAACCAGTTCAGAGTGGACTACATTCTGAGTGTGATGAACGTGCCTGAC
TTTGACTTCCCTCCCGAATTCTATGAGCATGCCAAGGCTCTGTGGGAGGATGAAGGAGTGCGTGCCTGCT
ACGAACGCTCCAACGAGTACCAGCTGATTGACTGTGCCCAGTACTTCCTGGACAAGATCGACGTGATCAA
GCAGGCTGACTATGTGCCGAGCGATCAGGACCTGCTTCGCTGCCGTGTCCTGACTTCTGGAATCTTTGAG
ACCAAGTTCCAGGTGGACAAAGTCAACTTCCACATGTTTGACGTGGGTGGCCAGCGCGATGAACGCCGCA
AGTGGATCCAGTGCTTCAACGATGTGACTGCCATCATCTTCGTGGTGGCCAGCAGCAGCTACAACATGGT
CATCCGGGAGGACAACCAGACCAACCGCCTGCAGGAGGCTCTGAACCTCTTCAAGAGCATCTGGAACAAC
AGATGGCTGCGCACCATCTCTGTGATCCTGTTCCTCAACAAGCAAGATCTGCTCGCTGAGAAAGTCCTTG
CTGGGAAATCGAAGATTGAGGACTACTTTCCAGAATTTGCTCGCTACACTACTCCTGAGGATGCTACTCC
CGAGCCCGGAGAGGACCCACGCGTGACCCGGGCCAAGTACTTCATTCGAGATGAGTTTCTGAGGATCAGC
ACTGCCAGTGGAGATGGGCGTCACTACTGCTACCCTCATTTCACCTGCGCTGTGGACACTGAGAACATCC
GCCGTGTGTTCAACGACTGCCGTGACACCATCCTGCAGGAGAACCTGAAGGACATCATGCTGCAGTGACT
CGAGGCGGCCGCAATTCACTCCTCAGGTGCAGGCTGCCTATCAGAAGGTGGTGGCTGGTGTGGCCAATGC
CCTGGCTCACAAATACCACTGAGATCTTTTTCCCTCTGCCAAAAATTATGGGGACATCATGAAGCCCCTT
GAGCATCTGACTTCTGGCTAATAAAGGAAATTTATTTTCATTGCAATAGTGTGTTGGAATTTTTTGTGTC
TCTCACTCGGAAGGACATATGGGAGGGCAAATCATTTAAAACATCAGAATGAGTATTTGGTTTAGAGTTT
GGCAACATATGCCCATATGCTGGCTGCCATGAACAAAGGTTGGCTATAAAGAGGTCATCAGTATATGAAA
CAGCCCCCTGCTGTCCATTCCTTATTCCATAGAAAAGCCTTGACTTGAGGTTAGATTTTTTTTATATTTT
GTTTTGTGTTATTTTTTTCTTTAACATCCCTAAAATTTTCCTTACATGTTTTACTAGCCAGATTTTTCCT
CCTCTCCTGACTACTCCCAGTCATAGCTGTCCCTCTTCTCTTATGGAGATCCCTCGACCTGCACCGTCGA
GCTAGCATATGGATCCATATAACTTCGTATAATGTATGCTATACGAAGTTATTACGATACCGTCAACTTG
TTTATTGCAGCTTATAATGGTTACAAATAAAGCAATAGCATCACAAATTTCACAAATAAAGCATTTTTTT
CACTGCATTCTAGTTGTGGTTTGTCCAAACTCATCAATGTATCTTAGGTACCCAGCTTTTGTTCCCTTTA
GTGAGGGTTAATTGCGCGCTTGGCGTAATCATGGTCATAGCTGTTTCCTGTGTGAAATTGTTATCCGCTC
ACAATTCCACACAACATACGAGCCGGAAGCATAAAGTGTAAAGCCTGGGGTGCCTAATGAGTGAGCTAAC
TCACATTAATTGCGTTGCGCTCACTGCCCGCTTTCCAGTCGGGAAACCTGTCGTGCCAGCTGCATTAATG
AATCGGCCAACGCGCGGGGAGAGGCGGTTTGCGTATTGGGCGCTCTTCCGCTTCCTCGCTCACTGACTCG
CTGCGCTCGGTCGTTCGGCTGCGGCGAGCGGTATCAGCTCACTCAAAGGCGGTAATACGGTTATCCACAG
AATCAGGGGATAACGCAGGAAAGAACATGTGAGCAAAAGGCCAGCAAAAGGCCAGGAACCGTAAAAAGGC
CGCGTTGCTGGCGTTTTTCCATAGGCTCCGCCCCCCTGACGAGCATCACAAAAATCGACGCTCAAGTCAG
AGGTGGCGAAACCCGACAGGACTATAAAGATACCAGGCGTTTCCCCCTGGAAGCTCCCTCGTGCGCTCTC
CTGTTCCGACCCTGCCGCTTACCGGATACCTGTCCGCCTTTCTCCCTTCGGGAAGCGTGGCGCTTTCTCA
TAGCTCACGCTGTAGGTATCTCAGTTCGGTGTAGGTCGTTCGCTCCAAGCTGGGCTGTGTGCACGAACCC
CCCGTTCAGCCCGACCGCTGCGCCTTATCCGGTAACTATCGTCTTGAGTCCAACCCGGTAAGACACGACT
TATCGCCACTGGCAGCAGCCACTGGTAACAGGATTAGCAGAGCGAGGTATGTAGGCGGTGCTACAGAGTT
CTTGAAGTGGTGGCCTAACTACGGCTACACTAGAAGAACAGTATTTGGTATCTGCGCTCTGCTGAAGCCA
GTTACCTTCGGAAAAAGAGTTGGTAGCTCTTGATCCGGCAAACAAACCACCGCTGGTAGCGGTGGTTTTT
TTGTTTGCAAGCAGCAGATTACGCGCAGAAAAAAAGGATCTCAAGAAGATCCTTTGATCTTTTCTACGGG
GTCTGACGCTCAGTGGAACGAAAACTCACGTTAAGGGATTTTGGTCATGAGATTATCAAAAAGGATCTTC
ACCTAGATCCTTTTAAATTAAAAATGAAGTTTTAAATCAATCTAAAGTATATATGAGTAAACTTGGTCTG
ACAGTTACCAATGCTTAATCAGTGAGGCACCTATCTCAGCGATCTGTCTATTTCGTTCATCCATAGTTGC
CTGACTCCCCGTCGTGTAGATAACTACGATACGGGAGGGCTTACCATCTGGCCCCAGTGCTGCAATGATA
CCGCGAGACCCACGCTCACCGGCTCCAGATTTATCAGCAATAAACCAGCCAGCCGGAAGGGCCGAGCGCA
GAAGTGGTCCTGCAACTTTATCCGCCTCCATCCAGTCTATTAATTGTTGCCGGGAAGCTAGAGTAAGTAG
TTCGCCAGTTAATAGTTTGCGCAACGTTGTTGCCATTGCTACAGGCATCGTGGTGTCACGCTCGTCGTTT
GGTATGGCTTCATTCAGCTCCGGTTCCCAACGATCAAGGCGAGTTACATGATCCCCCATGTTGTGCAAAA
AAGCGGTTAGCTCCTTCGGTCCTCCGATCGTTGTCAGAAGTAAGTTGGCCGCAGTGTTATCACTCATGGT
TATGGCAGCACTGCATAATTCTCTTACTGTCATGCCATCCGTAAGATGCTTTTCTGTGACTGGTGAGTAC
TCAACCAAGTCATTCTGAGAATAGTGTATGCGGCGACCGAGTTGCTCTTGCCCGGCGTCAATACGGGATA
ATACCGCGCCACATAGCAGAACTTTAAAAGTGCTCATCATTGGAAAACGTTCTTCGGGGCGAAAACTCTC
AAGGATCTTACCGCTGTTGAGATCCAGTTCGATGTAACCCACTCGTGCACCCAACTGATCTTCAGCATCT
TTTACTTTCACCAGCGTTTCTGGGTGAGCAAAAACAGGAAGGCAAAATGCCGCAAAAAAGGGAATAAGGG
CGACACGGAAATGTTGAATACTCATACTCTTCCTTTTTCAATATTATTGAAGCATTTATCAGGGTTATTG
TCTCATGAGCGGATACATATTTGAATGTATTTAGAAAAATAAACAAATAGGGGTTCCGCGCACATTTCCC
CGAAAAGTGCCAAGCTTAATAAACACGGAAGGAGACAATACCGGAAGGAACCCGCGCTATGACGGCAATA
AAAAGACAGAATAAAACGCACGGGTGTTGGGTCGTTTGTTCATAAACGCGGGGTTCGGTCCCAGGGCTGG
CACTCTGTCGATACCCCACCGAGACCCCATTGGGGCCAATACGCCCGCGTTTCTTCCTTTTCCCCACCCC
ACCCCCCAAGTTCGGGTGAAGGCCCAGGGCTCGCAGCCAACGTCGGGGCGGCAGGCCCTGCCATAGCCAC
TGGCCCCGTGGGTTAGGGACGGGGTCCCCCATTCGAGAATAAATAACTTCGTATAAAGTATCCTATACGA
AGTTATCACCATGACCGAGTACAAGCCCACGGTGCGCCTCGCCACCCGCGACGACGTCCCCCGGGCCGTA
CGCACCCTCGCCGCCGCGTTCGCCGACTACCCCGCCACGCGCCACACCGTCGACCCGGACCGCCACATCG
AGCGGGTCACCGAGCTGCAAGAACTCTTCCTCACGCGCGTCGGGCTCGACATCGGCAAGGTGTGGGTCGC
GGACGACGGCGCCGCGGTGGCGGTCTGGACCACGCCGGAGAGCGTCGAAGCGGGGGCGGTGTTCGCCGAG
ATCGGCCCGCGCATGGCCGAGTTGAGCGGTTCCCGGCTGGCCGCGCAGCAACAGATGGAAGGCCTCCTGG
CGCCGCACCGGCCCAAGGAGCCCGCGTGGTTCCTGGCCACCGTCGGCGTCTCGCCCGACCACCAGGGCAA
GGGTCTGGGCAGCGCCGTCGTGCTCCCCGGAGTGGAGGCGGCCGAGCGCGCCGGGGTGCCCGCCTTCCTG
GAGACCTCCGCGCCCCGCAACCTCCCCTTCTACGAGCGGCTCGGCTTCACCGTCACCGCCGACGTCGAGG
TGCCCGAAGGACCGCGCACCTGGTGCATGACCCGCAAGCCCGGTGCCTGACGCCCGCCCCACGACCCGCA
GCGCCCGACCGAAAGGAGCGCACGACCCCATGGCTCCGACCGAAGCCACCCGGGGCGGCCCCGCCGACCC
CGCACCCGCCCCCGAGGCCCACCGACTCTAGAGCTCGCTGATCAGCCTCGACTGTGCCTTCTAGTTGCCA
GCCATCTGTTGTTTGCCCCTCCCCCGTGCCTTCCTTGACCCTGGAAGGTGCCACTCCCACTGTCCTTTCC
TAATAAAATGAGGAAATTGCATCGCATTGTCTGAGTAGGTGTCATTCTATTCTGGGGGGTGGGGTGGGGC
AGGACAGCAAGGGGGAGGATTGGGAAGACAATAGCACTAGTTATTAATAGTAATCAATTACGGGGTCATT
AGTTCATAGCCCATATATGGAGTTCCGCGTTACATAACTTACGGTAAATGGCCCGCCTGGCTGACCGCCC
AACGACCCCCGCCCATTGACGTCAATAATGACGTATGTTCCCATAGTAACGCCAATAGGGACTTTCCATT
GACGTCAATGGGTGGAGTATTTACGGTAAACTGCCCACTTGGCAGTACATCAAGTGTATCATATGCCAAG
TACGCCCCCTATTGACGTCAATGACGGTAAATGGCCCGCCTGGCATTATGCCCAGTACATGACCTTATGG
GACTTTCCTACTTGGCAGTACATCTACGTATTAGTCATCGCTATTACCATGGTCGAGGTGAGCCCCACGT
TCTGCTTCACTCTCCCCATCTCCCCCCCCTCCCCACCCCCAATTTTGTATTTATTTATTTTTTAATTATT
TTGTGCAGCGATGGGGGCGGGGGGGG
