>Addgene plasmid #109357 | pEM705 Gs12 | addgene partial sequence | sequence record 257765 | Bglob-pA-R 5'-ttttggcagagggaaaaaga-3'
TTGGCCACACCAGCCACCACCTTCTGATAGGCAGCCTGCACCTGAGGAGTGAATTGCGGCCGCCTCGAGT
CACTGCAGCATGATGTCCTTCAGGTTCTCCTGCAGGATGGTGTCACGGCAGTCGTTGAACACACGGCGGA
TGTTCTCAGTGTCCACAGCGCAGGTGAAATGAGGGTAGCAGTAGTGACGCCCATCTCCACTGGCAGTGCT
GATCCTCAGAAACTCATCTCGAATGAAGTACTTGGCCCGGGTCACGCGTGGGTCCTCTCCGGGCTCGGGA
GTAGCATCCTCAGGAGTAGTGTAGCGAGCAAATTCTGGAAAGTAGTCCTCAATCTTCGATTTCCCAGCAA
GGACTTTCTCAGCGAGCAGATCTTGCTTGTTGAGGAACAGGATCACAGAGATGGTGCGCAGCCATCTGTT
GTTCCAGATGCTCTTGAAGAGGTTCAGAGCCTCCTGCAGGCGGTTGGTCTGGTTGTCCTCCCGGATGACC
ATGTTGTAGCTGCTGCTGGCCACCACGAAGATGATGGCAGTCACATCGTTGAAGCACTGGATCCACTTGC
GGCGTTCATCGCGCTGGCCACCCACGTCAAACATGTGGAAGTTGACTTTGTCCACCTGGAACTTGGTCTC
AAAGATTCCAGAAGTCAGGACACGGCAGCGAAGCAGGTCCTGATCGCTCGGCACATAGTCAGCCTGCTTG
ATCACGTCGATCTTGTCCAGGAAGTACTGGGCACAGTCAATCAGCTGGTACTCGTTGGAGCGTTCGTAGC
AGGCACGCACTCCTTCATCCTCCCACAGAGCCTTGGCATGCTCATAGAATTCGGGAGGGAAGTCAAAGTC
AGGCACGTTCATCACACTCA
